Addgene plasmid #132301: pDONR221_SLC7A3
Purpose: Gateway entry clone with codon-optimized ORF sequence for subcloning into custom expression vectors
Depositing lab: RESOLUTE Consortium & Giulio Superti-Furga. Depositing organization: CeMM Research Center for Molecular Medicine. Publication: Gain-of-function genetic screens in human cells identify SLC transporters overcoming environmental nutrient restrictions. Rebsamen M, Girardi E, Sedlyarov V, Scorzoni S, Papakostas K, Vollert M, Konecka J, Guertl B, Klavins K, Wiedmer T, Superti-Furga G. Life Sci Alliance. 2022 Sep 16;5(11):e202201404. doi: 10.26508/lsa.202201404. Print 2022 Nov. PubMed 36114003.
Backbone
  Vector backbone: pDONR221
  Backbone manufacturer: Thermo Fisher Scientific
  Backbone size w/o insert (bp): 2550
  Vector type: Mammalian Expression
Growth in bacteria
  Bacterial resistance: Kanamycin, 50 μg/mL
  Growth temperature: 37°C
  Growth strain: Stbl3
  Copy number: High Copy
Gene/Insert
  Gene/Insert name: SLC7A3 (alt name: CAT-3, ATRC3, FLJ14541)
  Species: H. sapiens (human)
  Insert size (bp): 1857
  Entrez Gene: SLC7A3 (a.k.a. ATRC3, CAT-3, CAT3)
  Cloning method: Gateway Cloning
  Sequencing primers: 5′ M13-fwd; 3′ M13-rev
Terms and licenses: Academic/Nonprofit Terms; Industry Terms
Depositor comments: For more information on the full Resolute plasmid collection, please see www.addgene.org/depositor-collections/re-solute/. Please provide your feedback on this plasmid to the RESOLUTE consortium by filling out their RESOLUTE repository feedback form: https://forms.office.com/Pages/ResponsePage.aspx?id=0e05yklzmkS7rjFGQL4N7z4feCLQvEJAmVcOCM_u885UN1JJRko0Ukg4TVQwNTZLOUxPQVJWT1NHUCQlQCN0PWcu
How to cite: pDONR221_SLC7A3 was a gift from RESOLUTE Consortium & Giulio Superti-Furga (Addgene plasmid # 132301 ; http://n2t.net/addgene:132301 ; RRID:Addgene_132301)
