[The description below was written by a language model from this plasmid's Addgene catalogue record and pLannotate feature annotations shown in this document.]
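Description:
pDONR221_SLC7A3 is a Gateway entry clone built on the commercial pDONR221 donor backbone, carrying a codon-optimized open reading frame for human SLC7A3 (also called CAT-3 or ATRC3). This solute carrier mediates sodium-independent uptake of the cationic amino acids arginine, lysine and ornithine. The sequenced plasmid is about 4.4 kb, with an 1857 bp insert. It is propagated in E. coli from a high-copy ColE1/pUC-type origin and selected with kanamycin through an aminoglycoside phosphotransferase (KanR) gene.

The ORF lies between attL1 and attL2 recombination sites, the product of a BP reaction into the donor vector. These sites allow directional, in-frame transfer of the coding sequence into any attR-containing destination vector by an LR Clonase reaction. Upstream of attL1 are the rrnB T1 and T2 transcription terminators, which insulate the insert from read-through transcription in bacteria. Small lacI and lacZα fragments are also annotated there and appear to be backbone remnants rather than functional genes. A T7 promoter sits just outside attL2 in reverse orientation, and M13 forward and reverse sites flanking the cassette serve for sequence verification.

Although the catalogue lists the vector type as mammalian expression, the feature table shows no eukaryotic promoter, polyadenylation signal, tag or reporter, so the plasmid does not itself drive expression in mammalian cells. It serves as a shuttle source of the SLC7A3 ORF for subcloning into custom expression vectors. It belongs to a consortium-wide collection of SLC transporter clones, and the associated publication used such constructs in gain-of-function genetic screens for transporters that overcome nutrient restriction in human cells.
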