Features (pLannotate 1.2.2; 10 found; start..end, strand, type, name):
    121..213     +  CDS            lacI (fragment): lac repressor; lacI; The lac repressor binds to the lac operator to inhibit transcription in E. coli. This inhibition can be relieved by adding lactose or isopropyl-β-D-thiogalactopyranoside (IPTG).
    268..295     -  terminator     rrnB T2 terminator: transcription terminator T2 from the E. coli rrnB gene
    427..470     +  terminator     rrnB T1 terminator: Escherichia coli rrnB; transcription terminator T1 from the E. coli rrnB gene
    517..553     -  CDS            lacZα (fragment): LacZα fragment of β-galactosidase; lacZ fragment
    569..668     +  protein_bind   attL1: mutant version of attL; recombination site for the Gateway® LR reaction LR Clonase™
    674..2530    +  CDS            SLC7A3: CTR3_HUMAN - Also known as ATRC3, CAT3. Experimental evidence at protein level: Swiss-Prot protein existence level 1. Mediates the uptake of the cationic amino acids arginine, lysine and ornithine in a sodium-independent manner. From Homo sapiens (Human).
   2532..2631    -  protein_bind   attL2: mutant version of attL; recombination site for the Gateway® LR reaction LR Clonase™
   2649..2667    -  promoter       T7 promoter: promoter for bacteriophage T7 RNA polymerase
   2801..3610    +  CDS            KanR: aminoglycoside phosphotransferase; aph(3')-Ia; confers resistance to kanamycin in bacteria or G418 (Geneticin®) in eukaryotes
   3757..4345    +  rep_origin     ori: high-copy-number ColE1/pMB1/pBR322/pUC origin of replication
>Addgene plasmid #132301 | pDONR221_SLC7A3 | addgene full sequence | sequence record 261801 | Addgene NGS Result
CTTTCCTGCGTTATCCCCTGATTCTGTGGATAACCGTATTACCGCCTTTGAGTGAGCTGATACCGCTCGC
CGCAGCCGAACGACCGAGCGCAGCGAGTCAGTGAGCGAGGAAGCGGAAGAGCGCCCAATACGCAAACCGC
CTCTCCCCGCGCGTTGGCCGATTCATTAATGCAGCTGGCACGACAGGTTTCCCGACTGGAAAGCGGGCAG
TGAGCGCAACGCAATTAATACGCGTACCGCTAGCCAGGAAGAGTTTGTAGAAACGCAAAAAGGCCATCCG
TCAGGATGGCCTTCTGCTTAGTTTGATGCCTGGCAGTTTATGGCGGGCGTCCTGCCCGCCACCCTCCGGG
CCGTTGCTTCACAACGTTCAAATCCGCTCCCGGCGGATTTGTCCTACTCAGGAGAGCGTTCACCGACAAA
CAACAGATAAAACGAAAGGCCCAGTCTTCCGACTGAGCCTTTCGTTTTATTTGATGCCTGGCAGTTCCCT
ACTCTCGCGTTAACGCTAGCATGGATGTTTTCCCAGTCACGACGTTGTAAAACGACGGCCAGTCTTAAGC
TCGGGCCCCAAATAATGATTTTATTTTGACTGATAGTGACCTGTTCGTTGCAACACATTGATGAGCAATG
CTTTTTTATAATGCCAACTTTGTACAAAAAAGCAGGCTCCACCATGCCTTGGCAGGCCTTCCGGAGATTT
GGCCAGAAGCTGGTGAGGCGCCGGACACTGGAGAGCGGAATGGCAGAGACCAGACTGGCCAGGTGCCTGT
CCACACTGGATCTGGTGGCCCTGGGAGTGGGATCTACCCTGGGAGCAGGCGTGTATGTGCTGGCAGGAGA
GGTGGCAAAGGACAAGGCAGGCCCCTCCATCGTGATCTGCTTTCTGGTGGCCGCCCTGAGCTCCGTGCTG
GCAGGACTGTGCTACGCAGAGTTCGGAGCAAGGGTGCCTCGGTCCGGATCTGCCTACCTGTATTCTTACG
TGACCGTGGGCGAGCTGTGGGCCTTTACCACAGGCTGGAACCTGATCCTGTCTTATGTGATCGGAACAGC
AAGCGTGGCAAGGGCATGGTCTAGCGCCTTCGATAACCTGATCGGCAATCACATCAGCAAGACCCTGCAG
GGATCCATCGCCCTGCACGTGCCACACGTGCTGGCAGAGTACCCTGACTTCTTTGCACTGGGACTGGTGC
TGCTGCTGACAGGACTGCTGGCCCTGGGAGCAAGCGAGTCCGCCCTGGTGACAAAGGTGTTTACCGGCGT
GAATCTGCTGGTGCTGGGCTTTGTGATGATCTCCGGCTTCGTGAAGGGCGACGTGCACAACTGGAAGCTG
ACCGAGGAGGATTATGAGCTGGCCATGGCCGAGCTGAATGACACATACTCTCTGGGACCACTGGGAAGCG
GAGGATTCGTGCCCTTCGGCTTTGAGGGAATCCTGAGGGGAGCAGCAACCTGCTTCTATGCCTTTGTGGG
CTTCGATTGTATCGCAACCACAGGAGAGGAGGCACAGAACCCACAGCGGAGCATCCCTATGGGCATCGTG
ATCTCTCTGAGCGTGTGCTTTCTGGCCTACTTCGCCGTGTCCTCTGCCCTGACCCTGATGATGCCTTACT
ATCAGCTGCAGCCAGAGTCCCCACTGCCTGAGGCCTTTCTGTATATCGGATGGGCACCTGCAAGATACGT
GGTGGCCGTGGGCAGCCTGTGCGCCCTGTCCACATCTCTGCTGGGCTCCATGTTTCCAATGCCCAGAGTG
ATCTACGCCATGGCCGAGGATGGACTGCTGTTCCGCGTGCTGGCAAGGATCCACACCGGAACAAGGACCC
CAATCATCGCCACCGTGGTGTCTGGCATCATCGCCGCCTTCATGGCCTTCCTGTTTAAGCTGACCGACCT
GGTGGATCTGATGAGCATCGGCACACTGCTGGCCTATAGCCTGGTGTCCATCTGCGTGCTGATCCTGCGG
TACCAGCCAGACCAGGAGACAAAGACCGGAGAGGAGGTGGAGCTGCAGGAGGAGGCCATCACCACAGAGA
GCGAGAAGCTGACCCTGTGGGGCCTGTTCTTTCCCCTGAATTCCATCCCTACACCACTGTCTGGCCAGAT
CGTGTACGTGTGCAGCTCCCTGCTGGCCGTGCTGCTGACCGCCCTGTGCCTGGTGCTGGCACAGTGGTCC
GTGCCACTGCTGTCTGGCGACCTGCTGTGGACAGCCGTGGTGGTGCTGCTGCTGCTGCTGATCATCGGCA
TCATCGTGGTCATCTGGAGACAGCCACAGTCTAGCACCCCCCTGCACTTTAAGGTGCCCGCCCTGCCTCT
GCTGCCACTGATGAGCATCTTCGTGAACATCTATCTGATGATGCAGATGACAGCAGGAACCTGGGCAAGG
TTCGGCGTGTGGATGCTGATCGGCTTTGCCATCTATTTCGGCTACGGCATCCAGCACAGCCTGGAGGAGA
TCAAGTCCAATCAGCCTTCTAGAAAGAGCAGGGCCAAGACAGTGGACCTGGATCCAGGCACCCTGTACGT
GCACTCCGTGGACCCAGCTTTCTTGTACAAAGTTGGCATTATAAGAAAGCATTGCTTATCAATTTGTTGC
AACGAACAGGTCACTATCAGTCAAAATAAAATCATTATTTGCCATCCAGCTGATATCCCCTATAGTGAGT
CGTATTACATGGTCATAGCTGTTTCCTGGCAGCTCTGGCCCGTGTCTCAAAATCTCTGATGTTACATTGC
ACAAGATAAAAATATATCATCATGAACAATAAAACTGTCTGCTTACATAAACAGTAATACAAGGGGTGTT
ATGAGCCATATTCAACGGGAAACGTCGAGGCCGCGATTAAATTCCAACATGGATGCTGATTTATATGGGT
ATAAATGGGCTCGCGATAATGTCGGGCAATCAGGTGCGACAATCTATCGCTTGTATGGGAAGCCCGATGC
GCCAGAGTTGTTTCTGAAACATGGCAAAGGTAGCGTTGCCAATGATGTTACAGATGAGATGGTCAGACTA
AACTGGCTGACGGAATTTATGCCTCTTCCGACCATCAAGCATTTTATCCGTACTCCTGATGATGCATGGT
TACTCACCACTGCGATCCCCGGAAAAACAGCATTCCAGGTATTAGAAGAATATCCTGATTCAGGTGAAAA
TATTGTTGATGCGCTGGCAGTGTTCCTGCGCCGGTTGCATTCGATTCCTGTTTGTAATTGTCCTTTTAAC
AGCGATCGCGTATTTCGTCTCGCTCAGGCGCAATCACGAATGAATAACGGTTTGGTTGATGCGAGTGATT
TTGATGACGAGCGTAATGGCTGGCCTGTTGAACAAGTCTGGAAAGAAATGCATAAACTTTTGCCATTCTC
ACCGGATTCAGTCGTCACTCATGGTGATTTCTCACTTGATAACCTTATTTTTGACGAGGGGAAATTAATA
GGTTGTATTGATGTTGGACGAGTCGGAATCGCAGACCGATACCAGGATCTTGCCATCCTATGGAACTGCC
TCGGTGAGTTTTCTCCTTCATTACAGAAACGGCTTTTTCAAAAATATGGTATTGATAATCCTGATATGAA
TAAATTGCAGTTTCATTTGATGCTCGATGAGTTTTTCTAATCAGAATTGGTTAATTGGTTGTAACACTGG
CAGAGCATTACGCTGACTTGACGGGACGGCGCAAGCTCATGACCAAAATCCCTTAACGTGAGTTACGCGT
CGTTCCACTGAGCGTCAGACCCCGTAGAAAAGATCAAAGGATCTTCTTGAGATCCTTTTTTTCTGCGCGT
AATCTGCTGCTTGCAAACAAAAAAACCACCGCTACCAGCGGTGGTTTGTTTGCCGGATCAAGAGCTACCA
ACTCTTTTTCCGAAGGTAACTGGCTTCAGCAGAGCGCAGATACCAAATACTGTTCTTCTAGTGTAGCCGT
AGTTAGGCCACCACTTCAAGAACTCTGTAGCACCGCCTACATACCTCGCTCTGCTAATCCTGTTACCAGT
GGCTGCTGCCAGTGGCGATAAGTCGTGTCTTACCGGGTTGGACTCAAGACGATAGTTACCGGATAAGGCG
CAGCGGTCGGGCTGAACGGGGGGTTCGTGCACACAGCCCAGCTTGGAGCGAACGACCTACACCGAACTGA
GATACCTACAGCGTGAGCTATGAGAAAGCGCCACGCTTCCCGAAGGGAGAAAGGCGGACAGGTATCCGGT
AAGCGGCAGGGTCGGAACAGGAGAGCGCACGAGGGAGCTTCCAGGGGGAAACGCCTGGTATCTTTATAGT
CCTGTCGGGTTTCGCCACCTCTGACTTGAGCGTCGATTTTTGTGATGCTCGTCAGGGGGGCGGAGCCTAT
GGAAAAACGCCAGCAACGCGGCCTTTTTACGGTTCCTGGCCTTTTGCTGGCCTTTTGCTCACATGTT
