>Addgene plasmid #132301 | pDONR221_SLC7A3 | depositor partial sequence | sequence record 254002 | Codon-optimized ORF of SLC7A3
ATGCCTTGGCAGGCCTTCCGGAGATTTGGCCAGAAGCTGGTGAGGCGCCGGACACTGGAGAGCGGAATGG
CAGAGACCAGACTGGCCAGGTGCCTGTCCACACTGGATCTGGTGGCCCTGGGAGTGGGATCTACCCTGGG
AGCAGGCGTGTATGTGCTGGCAGGAGAGGTGGCAAAGGACAAGGCAGGCCCCTCCATCGTGATCTGCTTT
CTGGTGGCCGCCCTGAGCTCCGTGCTGGCAGGACTGTGCTACGCAGAGTTCGGAGCAAGGGTGCCTCGGT
CCGGATCTGCCTACCTGTATTCTTACGTGACCGTGGGCGAGCTGTGGGCCTTTACCACAGGCTGGAACCT
GATCCTGTCTTATGTGATCGGAACAGCAAGCGTGGCAAGGGCATGGTCTAGCGCCTTCGATAACCTGATC
GGCAATCACATCAGCAAGACCCTGCAGGGATCCATCGCCCTGCACGTGCCACACGTGCTGGCAGAGTACC
CTGACTTCTTTGCACTGGGACTGGTGCTGCTGCTGACAGGACTGCTGGCCCTGGGAGCAAGCGAGTCCGC
CCTGGTGACAAAGGTGTTTACCGGCGTGAATCTGCTGGTGCTGGGCTTTGTGATGATCTCCGGCTTCGTG
AAGGGCGACGTGCACAACTGGAAGCTGACCGAGGAGGATTATGAGCTGGCCATGGCCGAGCTGAATGACA
CATACTCTCTGGGACCACTGGGAAGCGGAGGATTCGTGCCCTTCGGCTTTGAGGGAATCCTGAGGGGAGC
AGCAACCTGCTTCTATGCCTTTGTGGGCTTCGATTGTATCGCAACCACAGGAGAGGAGGCACAGAACCCA
CAGCGGAGCATCCCTATGGGCATCGTGATCTCTCTGAGCGTGTGCTTTCTGGCCTACTTCGCCGTGTCCT
CTGCCCTGACCCTGATGATGCCTTACTATCAGCTGCAGCCAGAGTCCCCACTGCCTGAGGCCTTTCTGTA
TATCGGATGGGCACCTGCAAGATACGTGGTGGCCGTGGGCAGCCTGTGCGCCCTGTCCACATCTCTGCTG
GGCTCCATGTTTCCAATGCCCAGAGTGATCTACGCCATGGCCGAGGATGGACTGCTGTTCCGCGTGCTGG
CAAGGATCCACACCGGAACAAGGACCCCAATCATCGCCACCGTGGTGTCTGGCATCATCGCCGCCTTCAT
GGCCTTCCTGTTTAAGCTGACCGACCTGGTGGATCTGATGAGCATCGGCACACTGCTGGCCTATAGCCTG
GTGTCCATCTGCGTGCTGATCCTGCGGTACCAGCCAGACCAGGAGACAAAGACCGGAGAGGAGGTGGAGC
TGCAGGAGGAGGCCATCACCACAGAGAGCGAGAAGCTGACCCTGTGGGGCCTGTTCTTTCCCCTGAATTC
CATCCCTACACCACTGTCTGGCCAGATCGTGTACGTGTGCAGCTCCCTGCTGGCCGTGCTGCTGACCGCC
CTGTGCCTGGTGCTGGCACAGTGGTCCGTGCCACTGCTGTCTGGCGACCTGCTGTGGACAGCCGTGGTGG
TGCTGCTGCTGCTGCTGATCATCGGCATCATCGTGGTCATCTGGAGACAGCCACAGTCTAGCACCCCCCT
GCACTTTAAGGTGCCCGCCCTGCCTCTGCTGCCACTGATGAGCATCTTCGTGAACATCTATCTGATGATG
CAGATGACAGCAGGAACCTGGGCAAGGTTCGGCGTGTGGATGCTGATCGGCTTTGCCATCTATTTCGGCT
ACGGCATCCAGCACAGCCTGGAGGAGATCAAGTCCAATCAGCCTTCTAGAAAGAGCAGGGCCAAGACAGT
GGACCTGGATCCAGGCACCCTGTACGTGCACTCCGTG
